>Addgene plasmid #68599 | pMpGWB208 | depositor full sequence | sequence record 121614 | pMpGWB208 sequence 13243 bps
TTTCACGCCCTTTTAAATATCCGATTATTCTAATAAACGCTCTTTTCTCTTAGGTTTACCCGCCAATATA
TCCTGTCAAACACTGATAGTTTAAACTGAAGGCGGGAAACGACAATCTGATCCAAGCTCAAGCTGCTCTA
GCATTCGCCATTCAGGCTGCGCAACTGTTGGGAAGGGCGATCGGTGCGGGCCTCTTCGCTATTACGCCAG
CTGGCGAAAGGGGGATGTGCTGCAAGGCGATTAAGTTGGGTAACGCCAGGGTTTTCCCAGTCACGACGTT
GTAAAACGACGGCCAGTGCCAAGCTTGGCCCGGGCAAATGAGTCACACACATTGTTGAGAGACATATCAA
AATAACTCAATTGTAAGGTAAGTTGATAGATTTCCCAGTTAAATGCATTATTTTAACAATATTTGTATCT
CAAATTTTCAAAATCATATCAAATTTGCAGATCTTGATGATGATTCACAACTCTGTCTTCGATTTTTGAT
TGTTAACGGGTATCGATATTTGGGTAACTTAAAAAGAATTTGCTAAAGATCTTAAAAAACAGATTAAAAA
AACCTTTCAAAATAGCTAATCCTTTAAATCCGTTTCACAATATAATGCTCATTGATGATAATCGAAAAGA
TTCCATTTTAAAGTGCATATAAATTGCTTAATTATCTCTTTCTGTCTCGTAATATTTTGTTCTCTCCTAT
TGGATCGGACCCGCATCTTCTCGATCAGTTCACTATACTAATATTTGGTCAACTTCAAGAGAGATTAGAA
CTTCGTTCTCCAAAGTGTAAAGGCCGACAAGCAGAAAAGGAAACTTCAATCAGAAGCCTTCTAGGTTTTC
CCGCGTCCCAAAAAGCGAAGGGAGGACGGGGAGGACGGTGAGGCCAGAAGAAGAAAGCAACAGTAAAATC
TCATGTGATTGCGTGCATGTCATGGATCTATGGGATGCTAGTCCACCGTTTGGAAGTATGTGCAGAAGGA
GAAAGGCGCGGGAGGCCAAAAGCGACTTCGGCCACCTCTCTACTTTCTAGAAAGTTTGCTCGCAGCTTGT
AATAAGCGCGGAAAAGGTACTCGAAAAACCGGAGCAATCGGTGTGGTATCAGCAGTCGGGTTCGCTAAAC
CTACGTCTTCTTATTTTGGAATGTTAAATTGAAAGGGCGTGCCGGCCCTAAGCACGGACGATGTGACAGA
CGGAGGAGTGTGAGCAATTCGGATGACGATGCTGGCCGGCAGTCACGACAAAGAGTCCGAAGGGGCATGG
ACAGGGCAATATATAAATGGAAAAGAGGCTTTGAATATTCCTAACCCTTCGTCGTCGGCCTCCCAACTTG
CCCTCGCATGCTGAATTGGCCGCCTATCTGCGAATGGCCGGCCGCCGACCCTAAGTCGCAATAACTTGAA
CGGAGCCGATGCAAAGTCCTTATCGAACGCTCGTTATTATAAACGGGGCAGACCTAGGTATTTAATTATA
TCAAAACCCTCCGCAATTTCGCTAATCATTCCCTAATTTCTTCTACTTTGGCGTCTAGTGCTGTGGTCGC
GCTTGCTCTCAAAGCTCGCTGGGAGGCAGTGGAGCGTCTGGCTTAAAATCGATCGCCGCAACCCTAGAGT
TCCTTTCACTTCTTTCTCTCTTGCGTGGAGAGCATCGACATCGAAGAGCTGCATCTTGTCTTCTGGTATG
CGCCTTGTGCCCTCGTCTCTGTACGTCGTTACGATTGCTCGATATTGTGATTGTCTAGACCTGAAACCCG
ACTGGAGCTTTTACGTGGTGTCGATTGGGGCCTCGAGCGAGTGATTTTTTAGGTTCGTTTTAGCCAAGTA
CATCCCACTTTGGTCAGTCCTGTTATCTCGGTAAGGTGTTCAGTTCGGTCTCTGGTGCGGAGGTGCCTCG
TAAGTTTCCTGCATGATAGATTTGTCTATCCTTGACTTGAAGAGGAGTCGAAGGTCAGCGAGGTTGGCTG
TGTGCTATGGACGTCGGTGCTCCTTGGTTCCGTGCTTCTATGGGTGTTGCCTCAACAGTATTGATGTGCC
TGCAGAAAGGTTGACTAGAGTTATCAACAAGTTTGTACAAAAAAGCTGAACGAGAAACGTAAAATGATAT
AAATATCAATATATTAAATTAGATTTTGCATAAAAAACAGACTACATAATACTGTAAAACACAACATATC
CAGTCACTATGGCGGCCCCTCGAGGGGCCGCATTAGGCACCCCAGGCTTTACACTTTATGCTTCCGGCTC
GTATAATGTGTGGATTTTGAGTTAGGATCCGGCGAGATTTTCAGGAGCTAAGGAAGCTAAAATGGAGAAA
AAAATCACTGGATATACCACCGTTGATATATCCCAATGGCATCGTAAAGAACATTTTGAGGCATTTCAGT
CAGTTGCTCAATGTACCTATAACCAGACCGTTCAGCTGGATATTACGGCCTTTTTAAAGACCGTAAAGAA
AAATAAGCACAAGTTTTATCCGGCCTTTATTCACATTCTTGCCCGCCTGATGAATGCTCATCCGGAATTC
CGTATGGCAATGAAAGACGGTGAGCTGGTGATATGGGATAGTGTTCACCCTTGTTACACCGTTTTCCATG
AGCAAACTGAAACGTTTTCATCGCTCTGGAGTGAATACCACGACGATTTCCGGCAGTTTCTACACATATA
TTCGCAAGATGTGGCGTGTTACGGTGAAAACCTGGCCTATTTCCCTAAAGGGTTTATTGAGAATATGTTT
TTCGTCTCAGCCAATCCCTGGGTGAGTTTCACCAGTTTTGATTTAAACGTGGCCAATATGGACAACTTCT
TCGCCCCCGTTTTCACCATGGGCAAATATTATACGCAAGGCGACAAGGTGCTGATGCCGCTGGCGATTCA
GGTTCATCATGCCGTCTGTGATGGCTTCCATGTCGGCAGAATGCTTAATGAATTACAACAGTACTGCGAT
GAGTGGCAGGGCGGGGCGTAAAGATCTGGATCCGGCTTACTAAAAGCCAGATAACAGTATGCGTATTTGC
GCGCTGATTTTTGCGGTATAAGAATATATACTGATATGTATACCCGAAGTATGTCAAAAAGAGGTGTGCT
ATGAAGCAGCGTATTACAGTGACAGTTGACAGCGACAGCTATCAGTTGCTCAAGGCATATATGATGTCAA
TATCTCCGGTCTGGTAAGCACAACCATGCAGAATGAAGCCCGTCGTCTGCGTGCCGAACGCTGGAAAGCG
GAAAATCAGGAAGGGATGGCTGAGGTCGCCCGGTTTATTGAAATGAACGGCTCTTTTGCTGACGAGAACA
GGGACTGGTGAAATGCAGTTTAAGGTTTACACCTATAAAAGAGAGAGCCGTTATCGTCTGTTTGTGGATG
TACAGAGTGATATTATTGACACGCCCGGGCGACGGATGGTGATCCCCCTGGCCAGTGCACGTCTGCTGTC
AGATAAAGTCTCCCGTGAACTTTACCCGGTGGTGCATATCGGGGATGAAAGCTGGCGCATGATGACCACC
GATATGGCCAGTGTGCCGGTCTCCGTTATCGGGGAAGAAGTGGCTGATCTCAGCCACCGCGAAAATGACA
TCAAAAACGCCATTAACCTGATGTTCTGGGGAATATAAATGTCAGGCTCCCTTATACACAGCCAGTCTGC
AGGTCGACCATAGTGACTGGATATGTTGTGTTTTACAGTATTATGTAGTCTGTTTTTTATGCAAAATCTA
ATTTAATATATTGATATTTATATCATTTTACGTTTCTCGTTCAGCTTTCTTGTACAAAGTGGTTGATAAC
AGCGCTGGAGGCTCCGGTGGGAGCATGGTGAGCAAGGGCGAGGAGCTGTTCACCGGGGTGGTGCCCATCC
TGGTCGAGCTGGACGGCGACGTAAACGGCCACAAGTTCAGCGTGTCCGGCGAGGGCGAGGGCGATGCCAC
CTACGGCAAGCTGACCCTGAAGTTCATCTGCACCACCGGCAAGCTGCCCGTGCCCTGGCCCACCCTCGTG
ACCACCTTCGGCTACGGCCTGATGTGCTTCGCCCGCTACCCCGACCACATGAAGCAGCACGACTTCTTCA
AGTCCGCCATGCCCGAAGGCTACGTCCAGGAGCGCACCATCTTCTTCAAGGACGACGGCAACTACAAGAC
CCGCGCCGAGGTGAAGTTCGAGGGCGACACCCTGGTGAACCGCATCGAGCTGAAGGGCATCGACTTCAAG
GAGGACGGCAACATCCTGGGGCACAAGCTGGAGTACAACTACAACAGCCACAACGTCTATATCATGGCCG
ACAAGCAGAAGAACGGCATCAAGGTGAACTTCAAGATCCGCCACAACATCGAGGACGGCAGCGTGCAGCT
CGCCGACCACTACCAGCAGAACACCCCCATCGGCGACGGCCCCGTGCTGCTGCCCGACAACCACTACCTG
AGCTACCAGTCCGCCCTGAGCAAAGACCCCAACGAGAAGCGCGATCACATGGTCCTGCTGGAGTTCGTGA
CCGCCGCCGGGATCACTCTCGGCATGGACGAGCTGTACAAGTAAGCTTGCATGCCTGCAGGTCGACTCTA
GAGGATCCCCGGGTACCGAGCTCGAATTTCCCCGATCGTTCAAACATTTGGCAATAAAGTTTCTTAAGAT
TGAATCCTGTTGCCGGTCTTGCGATGATTATCATATAATTTCTGTTGAATTACGTTAAGCATGTAATAAT
TAACATGTAATGCATGACGTTATTTATGAGATGGGTTTTTATGATTAGAGTCCCGCAATTATACATTTAA
TACGCGATAGAAAACAAAATATAGCGCGCAAACTAGGATAAATTATCGCGCGCGGTGTCATCTATGTTAC
TAGATCGGGAATTGGTTCCGGAACCAATTCGTAATCATGGTCATAGCTGTTTCCTGTGTGAAATTGTTAT
CCGCTCACAATTCCACACAACATACGAGCCGGAAGCATAAAGTGTAAAGCCTGGGGTGCCTAATGAGTGA
GCTAACTCACATTAGGCTGAATTAGGCGCGCCTATTTCTGAATTCAACACATTGCGGACGTTTTTAATGT
ACTGAATTAACGCCGAATTAATTCGGGGGATCTGGATTTTAGTACTGGATTTTGGTTTTAGGAATTAGAT
TTTATTGATAGAAGTATTTTACAAATACAAATACATACTAAGGGTTTCTTATATGCTCAACACATGAGCG
AAACCCTATAGGAACCCTAATTCCCTTATCTGGGAACTACTCACACATTATTATGGAGAAACTCGAGCTT
GTCGATCGACTCTAGGCCGGGAAGCCGATCTCGGCTTGAACGAATTGTTAGGTGGCGGTACTTGGGTCGA
TATCAAAGTGCATCACTTCTTCCCGTATGCCCAACTTTGTATAGAGAGCCACTGCGGGATCGTCACCGTA
ATCTGCTTGCACGTAGATCACATAAGCACCAAGCGCGTTGGCCTCATGCTTGAGGAGATTGATGAGCGCG
GTGGCAATGCCCTGCCTCCGGTGCTCGCCGGAGACTGCGAGATCATAGATATAGATCTCACTACGCGGCT
GCTCAAACTTGGGCAGAACGTAAGCCGCGAGAGCGCCAACAACCGCTTCTTGGTCGAAGGCAGCAAGCGC
GATGAATGTCTTACTACGGAGCAAGTTCCCGAGGTAATCGGAGTCCGGCTGATGTTGGGAGTAGGTGGCT
ACGTCTCCGAACTCACGACCGAAAAGATCAAGAGCAGCCCGCATGGATTTGACTTGGTCAGGGCCGAGCC
TACATGTGCGAATGATGCCCATACTTGAGCCACCTAACTTTGTTTTAGGGCGACTGCCCTGCTGCGTAAC
ATCGTTGCTGCTGCGTACCATGGTCGATCGACAGATCTGCGAAAGCTCGAGAGAGATAGATTTGTAGAGA
GAGACTGGTGATTTCAGCGTGTCCTCTCCAAATGAAATGAACTTCCTTATATAGAGGAAGGGTCTTGCGA
AGGATAGTGGGATTGTGCGTCATCCCTTACGTCAGTGGAGATATCACATCAATCCACTTGCTTTGAAGAC
GTGGTTGGAACGTCTTCTTTTTCCACGATGCTCCTCGTGGGTGGGGGTCCATCTTTGGGACCACTGTCGG
CAGAGGCATCTTGAACGATAGCCTTTCCTTTATCGCAATGATGGCATTTGTAGGTGCCACCTTCCTTTTC
TACTGTCCTTTTGATGAAGTGACAGATAGCTGGGCAATGGAATCCGAGGAGGTTTCCCGATATTACCCTT
TGTTGAAAAGTCTCAATAGCCCTTTGGTCTTCTGAGACTGTATCTTTGATATTCTTGGAGTAGACGAGAG
TGTCGTGCTCCACCATGTTCACATCAATCCACTTGCTTTGAAGACGTGGTTGGAACGTCTTCTTTTTCCA
CGATGCTCCTCGTGGGTGGGGGTCCATCTTTGGGACCACTGTCGGCAGAGGCATCTTGAACGATAGCCTT
TCCTTTATCGCAATGATGGCATTTGTAGGTGCCACCTTCCTTTTCTACTGTCCTTTTGATGAAGTGACAG
ATAGCTGGGCAATGGAATCCGAGGAGGTTTCCCGATATTACCCTTTGTTGAAAAGTCTCAATAGCCCTTT
GGTCTTCTGAGACTGTATCTTTGATATTCTTGGAGTAGACGAGAGTGTCGTGCTCCACCATGTTGGCAAG
CTGCTCTAGCCAATACGCAAACCGAATTCAGAAATAAATTCAGCCTAATTCGGCGTTAATTCAGTACATT
AAAAACGTCCGCAATGTGTTATTAAGTTGTCTAAGCGTCAATTTGTTTACACCACAATATATCCTGCCAC
CAGCCAGCCAACAGCTCCCCGACCGGCAGCTCGGCACAAAATCACCACTCGATACAGGCAGCCCATCAGT
CCGGGACGGCGTCAGCGGGAGAGCCGTTGTAAGGCGGCAGACTTTGCTCATGTTACCGATGCTATTCGGA
AGAACGGCAACTAAGCTGCCGGGTTTGAAACACGGATGATCTCGCGGAGGGTAGCATGTTGATTGTAACG
ATGACAGAGCGTTGCTGCCTGTGATCAATTCGGGCACGAACCCAGTGGACATAAGCCTGTTCGGTTCGTA
AGCTGTAATGCAAGTAGCGTATGCGCTCACGCAACTGGTCCAGAACCTTGACCGAACGCAGCGGTGGTAA
CGGCGCAGTGGCGGTTTTCATGGCTTGTTATGACTGTTTTTTTGGGGTACAGTCTATGCCTCGGGCATCC
AAGCAGCAAGCGCGTTACGCCGTGGGTCGATGTTTGATGTTATGGAGCAGCAACGATGTTACGCAGCAGG
GCAGTCGCCCTAAAACAAAGTTAAACATCATGGGGGAAGCGGTGATCGCCGAAGTATCGACTCAACTATC
AGAGGTAGTTGGCGTCATCGAGCGCCATCTCGAACCGACGTTGCTGGCCGTACATTTGTACGGCTCCGCA
GTGGATGGCGGCCTGAAGCCACACAGTGATATTGATTTGCTGGTTACGGTGACCGTAAGGCTTGATGAAA
CAACGCGGCGAGCTTTGATCAACGACCTTTTGGAAACTTCGGCTTCCCCTGGAGAGAGCGAGATTCTCCG
CGCTGTAGAAGTCACCATTGTTGTGCACGACGACATCATTCCGTGGCGTTATCCAGCTAAGCGCGAACTG
CAATTTGGAGAATGGCAGCGCAATGACATTCTTGCAGGTATCTTCGAGCCAGCCACGATCGACATTGATC
TGGCTATCTTGCTGACAAAAGCAAGAGAACATAGCGTTGCCTTGGTAGGTCCAGCGGCGGAGGAACTCTT
TGATCCGGTTCCTGAACAGGATCTATTTGAGGCGCTAAATGAAACCTTAACGCTATGGAACTCGCCGCCC
GACTGGGCTGGCGATGAGCGAAATGTAGTGCTTACGTTGTCCCGCATTTGGTACAGCGCAGTAACCGGCA
AAATCGCGCCGAAGGATGTCGCTGCCGACTGGGCAATGGAGCGCCTGCCGGCCCAGTATCAGCCCGTCAT
ACTTGAAGCTAGACAGGCTTATCTTGGACAAGAAGAAGATCGCTTGGCCTCGCGCGCAGATCAGTTGGAA
GAATTTGTCCACTACGTGAAAGGCGAGATCACCAAGGTAGTCGGCAAATAATGTCTAGCTAGAAATTCGT
TCAAGCCGACGCCGCTTCGCGGCGCGGCTTAACTCAAGCGTTAGATGCACTAAGCACATAATTGCTCACA
GCCAAACTATCAGGTCAAGTCTGCTTTTATTATTTTTAAGCGTGCATAATAAGCCCTACACAAATTGGGA
GATATATCATGCATGACCAAAATCCCTTAACGTGAGTTTTCGTTCCACTGAGCGTCAGACCCCGTAGAAA
AGATCAAAGGATCTTCTTGAGATCCTTTTTTTCTGCGCGTAATCTGCTGCTTGCAAACAAAAAAACCACC
GCTACCAGCGGTGGTTTGTTTGCCGGATCAAGAGCTACCAACTCTTTTTCCGAAGGTAACTGGCTTCAGC
AGAGCGCAGATACCAAATACTGTCCTTCTAGTGTAGCCGTAGTTAGGCCACCACTTCAAGAACTCTGTAG
CACCGCCTACATACCTCGCTCTGCTAATCCTGTTACCAGTGGCTGCTGCCAGTGGCGATAAGTCGTGTCT
TACCGGGTTGGACTCAAGACGATAGTTACCGGATAAGGCGCAGCGGTCGGGCTGAACGGGGGGTTCGTGC
ACACAGCCCAGCTTGGAGCGAACGACCTACACCGAACTGAGATACCTACAGCGTGAGCTATGAGAAAGCG
CCACGCTTCCCGAAGGGAGAAAGGCGGACAGGTATCCGGTAAGCGGCAGGGTCGGAACAGGAGAGCGCAC
GAGGGAGCTTCCAGGGGGAAACGCCTGGTATCTTTATAGTCCTGTCGGGTTTCGCCACCTCTGACTTGAG
CGTCGATTTTTGTGATGCTCGTCAGGGGGGCGGAGCCTATGGAAAAACGCCAGCAACGCGGCCTTTTTAC
GGTTCCTGGCCTTTTGCTGGCCTTTTGCTCACATGTTCTTTCCTGCGTTATCCCCTGATTCTGTGGATAA
CCGTATTACCGCCTTTGAGTGAGCTGATACCGCTCGCCGCAGCCGAACGACCGAGCGCAGCGAGTCAGTG
AGCGAGGAAGCGGAAGAGCGCCTGATGCGGTATTTTCTCCTTACGCATCTGTGCGGTATTTCACACCGCA
TATGGTGCACTCTCAGTACAATCTGCTCTGATGCCGCATAGTTAAGCCAGTATACACTCCGCTATCGCTA
CGTGACTGGGTCATGGCTGCGCCCCGACACCCGCCAACACCCGCTGACGCGCCCTGACGGGCTTGTCTGC
TCCCGGCATCCGCTTACAGACAAGCTGTGACCGTCTCCGGGAGCTGCATGTGTCAGAGGTTTTCACCGTC
ATCACCGAAACGCGCGAGGCAGGGTGCCTTGATGTGGGCGCCGGCGGTCGAGTGGCGACGGCGCGGCTTG
TCCGCGCCCTGGTAGATTGCCTGGCCGTAGGCCAGCCATTTTTGAGCGGCCAGCGGCCGCGATAGGCCGA
CGCGAAGCGGCGGGGCGTAGGGAGCGCAGCGACCGAAGGGTAGGCGCTTTTTGCAGCTCTTCGGCTGTGC
GCTGGCCAGACAGTTATGCACAGGCCAGGCGGGTTTTAAGAGTTTTAATAAGTTTTAAAGAGTTTTAGGC
GGAAAAATCGCCTTTTTTCTCTTTTATATCAGTCACTTACATGTGTGACCGGTTCCCAATGTACGGCTTT
GGGTTCCCAATGTACGGGTTCCGGTTCCCAATGTACGGCTTTGGGTTCCCAATGTACGTGCTATCCACAG
GAAAGAGACCTTTTCGACCTTTTTCCCCTGCTAGGGCAATTTGCCCTAGCATCTGCTCCGTACATTAGGA
ACCGGCGGATGCTTCGCCCTCGATCAGGTTGCGGTAGCGCATGACTAGGATCGGGCCAGCCTGCCCCGCC
TCCTCCTTCAAATCGTACTCCGGCAGGTCATTTGACCCGATCAGCTTGCGCACGGTGAAACAGAACTTCT
TGAACTCTCCGGCGCTGCCACTGCGTTCGTAGATCGTCTTGAACAACCATCTGGCTTCTGCCTTGCCTGC
GGCGCGGCGTGCCAGGCGGTAGAGAAAACGGCCGATGCCGGGATCGATCAAAAAGTAATCGGGGTGAACC
GTCAGCACGTCCGGGTTCTTGCCTTCTGTGATCTCGCGGTACATCCAATCAGCTAGCTCGATCTCGATGT
ACTCCGGCCGCCCGGTTTCGCTCTTTACGATCTTGTAGCGGCTAATCAAGGCTTCACCCTCGGATACCGT
CACCAGGCGGCCGTTCTTGGCCTTCTTCGTACGCTGCATGGCAACGTGCGTGGTGTTTAACCGAATGCAG
GTTTCTACCAGGTCGTCTTTCTGCTTTCCGCCATCGGCTCGCCGGCAGAACTTGAGTACGTCCGCAACGT
GTGGACGGAACACGCGGCCGGGCTTGTCTCCCTTCCCTTCCCGGTATCGGTTCATGGATTCGGTTAGATG
GGAAACCGCCATCAGTACCAGGTCGTAATCCCACACACTGGCCATGCCGGCCGGCCCTGCGGAAACCTCT
ACGTGCCCGTCTGGAAGCTCGTAGCGGATCACCTCGCCAGCTCGTCGGTCACGCTTCGACAGACGGAAAA
CGGCCACGTCCATGATGCTGCGACTATCGCGGGTGCCCACGTCATAGAGCATCGGAACGAAAAAATCTGG
TTGCTCGTCGCCCTTGGGCGGCTTCCTAATCGACGGCGCACCGGCTGCCGGCGGTTGCCGGGATTCTTTG
CGGATTCGATCAGCGGCCGCTTGCCACGATTCACCGGGGCGTGCTTCTGCCTCGATGCGTTGCCGCTGGG
CGGCCTGCGCGGCCTTCAACTTCTCCACCAGGTCATCACCCAGCGCCGCGCCGATTTGTACCGGGCCGGA
TGGTTTGCGACCGCTCACGCCGATTCCTCGGGCTTGGGGGTTCCAGTGCCATTGCAGGGCCGGCAGACAA
CCCAGCCGCTTACGCCTGGCCAACCGCCCGTTCCTCCACACATGGGGCATTCCACGGCGTCGGTGCCTGG
TTGTTCTTGATTTTCCATGCCGCCTCCTTTAGCCGCTAAAATTCATCTACTCATTTATTCATTTGCTCAT
TTACTCTGGTAGCTGCGCGATGTATTCAGATAGCAGCTCGGTAATGGTCTTGCCTTGGCGTACCGCGTAC
ATCTTCAGCTTGGTGTGATCCTCCGCCGGCAACTGAAAGTTGACCCGCTTCATGGCTGGCGTGTCTGCCA
GGCTGGCCAACGTTGCAGCCTTGCTGCTGCGTGCGCTCGGACGGCCGGCACTTAGCGTGTTTGTGCTTTT
GCTCATTTTCTCTTTACCTCATTAACTCAAATGAGTTTTGATTTAATTTCAGCGGCCAGCGCCTGGACCT
CGCGGGCAGCGTCGCCCTCGGGTTCTGATTCAAGAACGGTTGTGCCGGCGGCGGCAGTGCCTGGGTAGCT
CACGCGCTGCGTGATACGGGACTCAAGAATGGGCAGCTCGTACCCGGCCAGCGCCTCGGCAACCTCACCG
CCGATGCGCGTGCCTTTGATCGCCCGCGACACGACAAAGGCCGCTTGTAGCCTTCCATCCGTGACCTCAA
TGCGCTGCTTAACCAGCTCCACCAGGTCGGCGGTGGCCCATATGTCGTAAGGGCTTGGCTGCACCGGAAT
CAGCACGAAGTCGGCTGCCTTGATCGCGGACACAGCCAAGTCCGCCGCCTGGGGCGCTCCGTCGATCACT
ACGAAGTCGCGCCGGCCGATGGCCTTCACGTCGCGGTCAATCGTCGGGCGGTCGATGCCGACAACGGTTA
GCGGTTGATCTTCCCGCACGGCCGCCCAATCGCGGGCACTGCCCTGGGGATCGGAATCGACTAACAGAAC
ATCGGCCCCGGCGAGTTGCAGGGCGCGGGCTAGATGGGTTGCGATGGTCGTCTTGCCTGACCCGCCTTTC
TGGTTAAGTACAGCGATAACCTTCATGCGTTCCCCTTGCGTATTTGTTTATTTACTCATCGCATCATATA
CGCAGCGACCGCATGACGCAAGCTGTTTTACTCAAATACACATCACCTTTTTAGACGGCGGCGCTCGGTT
TCTTCAGCGGCCAAGCTGGCCGGCCAGGCCGCCAGCTTGGCATCAGACAAACCGGCCAGGATTTCATGCA
GCCGCACGGTTGAGACGTGCGCGGGCGGCTCGAACACGTACCCGGCCGCGATCATCTCCGCCTCGATCTC
TTCGGTAATGAAAAACGGTTCGTCCTGGCCGTCCTGGTGCGGTTTCATGCTTGTTCCTCTTGGCGTTCAT
TCTCGGCGGCCGCCAGGGCGTCGGCCTCGGTCAATGCGTCCTCACGGAAGGCACCGCGCCGCCTGGCCTC
GGTGGGCGTCACTTCCTCGCTGCGCTCAAGTGCGCGGTACAGGGTCGAGCGATGCACGCCAAGCAGTGCA
GCCGCCTCTTTCACGGTGCGGCCTTCCTGGTCGATCAGCTCGCGGGCGTGCGCGATCTGTGCCGGGGTGA
GGGTAGGGCGGGGGCCAAACTTCACGCCTCGGGCCTTGGCGGCCTCGCGCCCGCTCCGGGTGCGGTCGAT
GATTAGGGAACGCTCGAACTCGGCAATGCCGGCGAACACGGTCAACACCATGCGGCCGGCCGGCGTGGTG
GTGTCGGCCCACGGCTCTGCCAGGCTACGCAGGCCCGCGCCGGCCTCCTGGATGCGCTCGGCAATGTCCA
GTAGGTCGCGGGTGCTGCGGGCCAGGCGGTCTAGCCTGGTCACTGTCACAACGTCGCCAGGGCGTAGGTG
GTCAAGCATCCTGGCCAGCTCCGGGCGGTCGCGCCTGGTGCCGGTGATCTTCTCGGAAAACAGCTTGGTG
CAGCCGGCCGCGTGCAGTTCGGCCCGTTGGTTGGTCAAGTCCTGGTCGTCGGTGCTGACGCGGGCATAGC
CCAGCAGGCCAGCGGCGGCGCTCTTGTTCATGGCGTAATGTCTCCGGTTCTAGTCGCAAGTATTCTACTT
TATGCGACTAAAACACGCGACAAGAAAACGCCAGGAAAAGGGCAGGGCGGCAGCCTGTCGCGTAACTTAG
GACTTGTGCGACATGTCGTTTTCAGAAGACGGCTGCACTGAACGTCAGAAGCCGACTGCACTATAGCAGC
GGAGGGGTTGGATCAAAGTACTTTGATCCCGAGGGGAACCCTGTGGTTGGCATGCACATACAAATGGACG
AACGGATAAACCT
Features (pLannotate 1.2.2; 29 found; start..end, strand, type, name):
     54..78      -  misc_feature   RB T-DNA repeat: right border repeat from nopaline C58 T-DNA
    144..298     -  CDS            lacZα (fragment): LacZα fragment of β-galactosidase; lacZ fragment
   2057..2181    +  protein_bind   attR1: mutant version of attR; recombination site for the Gateway® LR reaction LR Clonase™
   2218..2248    +  promoter       lac UV5 promoter: E. coli lac promoter with an "up" mutation
   2273..2301    +  promoter       cat promoter (fragment): promoter of the E. coli cat gene encoding chloramphenicol acetyltransferase
   2302..2961    +  CDS            CmR: chloramphenicol acetyltransferase; cat; confers resistance to chloramphenicol
   3140..3298    +  CDS            ccdA (fragment): CCDA_ECO57 - Also known as H, letA. Experimental evidence at protein level: Swiss-Prot protein existence level 1. Antitoxin component of a type II toxin-antitoxin (TA) system which inhibits the post-segregational killing (PSK) of plasmid-free cells, also referred to as a plasmid addiction system. Binds to and blocks the activity of CcdB; will also remove bound CcdB protein from the CcdB-GyrA complex by forming a CcdA-CcdB complex, a process termed rejuvenation. Functions as a transcriptional corepressor for the ccdAB operon, repression also requires CcdB (By similarity). From Escherichia coli
   3303..3605    +  CDS            ccdB: CCDB_ECOLI - Also known as G, letB, letD. Experimental evidence at protein level: Swiss-Prot protein existence level 1. Toxic component of a type II toxin-antitoxin (TA) system, functioning in plasmid maintainence. Responsible for the post- segregational killing (PSK) of plasmid-free cells, also referred to as a plasmid addiction system. Half-life of over 2 hours. Cell killing by CcdB is accompanied by filamentation, defects in chromosome and plasmid segregation, defects in cell division, formation of anucleate cells, decreased DNA synthesis and plasmid loss. Interferes with the activity of DN
   3649..3773    -  protein_bind   attR2: mutant version of attR; recombination site for the Gateway® LR reaction LR Clonase™
   3805..4521    +  CDS            Citrine: Citrine is a basic (constitutively fluorescent) yellow fluorescent protein published in 2001, derived from Aequorea victoria. It has moderate acid sensitivity.
   4523..4578    -  misc_feature   MCS: pUC18/19 multiple cloning site
   4584..4836    +  terminator     NOS terminator: nopaline synthase terminator and poly(A) signal
   4892..4914    -  protein_bind   lac operator (fragment): The lac repressor binds to the lac operator to inhibit transcription in E. coli. This inhibition can be relieved by adding lactose or isopropyl-β-D-thiogalactopyranoside (IPTG). lac repressor encoded by lacI
   4918..4948    -  promoter       lac promoter: promoter for the E. coli lac operon
   4963..4984    -  protein_bind   CAP binding site: CAP binding activates transcription in the presence of cAMP. E. coli catabolite activator protein
   5069..5241    -  polyA_signal   CaMV poly(A) signal: cauliflower mosaic virus polyadenylation signal
   5298..5827    -  CDS            GmR (fragment): gentamycin acetyltransferase; aacC1; confers resistance to gentamycin
   5894..6570    -  promoter       CaMV 35S promoter (enhanced): cauliflower mosaic virus 35S promoter with a duplicated enhancer region
   6765..6789    -  misc_feature   LB T-DNA repeat: left border repeat from nopaline C58 T-DNA
   7048..7071    +  promoter       Pc promoter (fragment): intI1 (promoter lies within the coding sequence); class 1 integron promoter
   7247..7303    +  CDS            GmR (fragment): gentamycin acetyltransferase; aacC1; confers resistance to gentamycin
   7314..8101    +  CDS            SmR (fragment): aminoglycoside adenylyltransferase (Murphy, 1985); aadA; confers resistance to spectinomycin and streptomycin
   8347..8935    +  rep_origin     ori: high-copy-number ColE1/pMB1/pBR322/pUC origin of replication
   9121..9261    -  misc_feature   bom: basis of mobility region from pBR322
   9363..9402    -  CDS            rop (fragment): Rop protein, which maintains plasmids at low copy number; rop
   9605..9799    -  rep_origin     pVS1 oriV: origin of replication for the Pseudomonas plasmid pVS1 (Heeb et al., 2000)
   9865..10938   -  CDS            pVS1 RepA: replication protein from the Pseudomonas plasmid pVS1 (Heeb et al., 2000)
  11367..11996   -  CDS            pVS1 StaA: stability protein from the Pseudomonas plasmid pVS1 (Heeb et al., 2000)
  12556..12957   -  CDS            Y4CG_SINFN (fragment): Protein inferred from homology: Swiss-Prot protein existence level 3. From Sinorhizobium fredii (strain NBRC 101917 / NGR234).
