[The description below was written by a language model from this plasmid's Addgene catalogue record and pLannotate feature annotations shown in this document.]
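Description:
pMpGWB208 is an empty Gateway destination binary vector built on the pMpGWB200 backbone for Agrobacterium-mediated transformation of the liverwort Marchantia polymorpha, and also usable in other plants. The backbone outside the T-DNA carries a ColE1/pMB1-type origin with a pBR322 bom region for high-copy propagation in E. coli. It also carries the pVS1 oriV, RepA and StaA functions, which support replication and stable maintenance in Agrobacterium. Bacterial selection relies on an aadA spectinomycin/streptomycin resistance gene. Before recombination, the chloramphenicol resistance gene within the Gateway cassette provides a second selection. Because the cassette also encodes the ccdB toxin, the unrecombined vector is maintained in a ccdB-tolerant strain such as DB3.1.

Two units lie between the nopaline-type right and left T-DNA borders. The expression unit consists of the MpEF1alpha promoter, an attR1–CmR–ccdB–attR2 cassette, a Citrine coding sequence and the NOS terminator. The promoter is recorded in the catalogue but was not annotated by the feature software; it presumably occupies the unannotated stretch upstream of attR1. An LR reaction with an entry clone replaces the attR cassette with the gene of interest. This places an open reading frame without a stop codon in frame with Citrine, so the product is a C-terminal yellow fluorescent fusion driven by a promoter generally regarded as strong and constitutive in Marchantia. The second unit is the plant selection marker: a gentamicin acetyltransferase gene under an enhanced CaMV 35S promoter with a CaMV polyadenylation signal. Remnants of lacZα and lac regulatory sequences are also present.

The vector belongs to a series offering four alternative plant selection markers. It is typically used for overexpression and subcellular localisation studies of Citrine-tagged proteins in transgenic plants.
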