Addgene plasmid #68599: pMpGWB208
Purpose: (Empty Backbone) Gateway binary vector designed for transgenic research with Marchantia polymorpha as well as other plants
Depositing lab: Takayuki Kohchi. Depositing organization: Kyoto University, Graduate School of Biostudies. Publication: Development of Gateway Binary Vector Series with Four Different Selection Markers for the Liverwort Marchantia polymorpha. Ishizaki K, Nishihama R, Ueda M, Inoue K, Ishida S, Nishimura Y, Shikanai T, Kohchi T. PLoS One. 2015 Sep 25;10(9):e0138876. doi: 10.1371/journal.pone.0138876. eCollection 2015. PONE-D-15-25288 PubMed 26406247.
Backbone
  Vector backbone: pMpGWB200
  Backbone manufacturer: Kohchi Lab., Kyoto University
  Backbone size (bp): 9021
  Modifications to backbone: MpEF1alpha promoter and Citrine coding sequence are cloned upstream and downstream of the Gateway cassette, respectively.
  Vector type: Plant Expression
  Promoter: MpEF1alpha promoter
  Selectable markers: Gentamicin
  Tag / fusion protein: Citrine (C terminal on insert)
Growth in bacteria
  Bacterial resistance: Chloramphenicol and Spectinomycin, 25 & 50 μg/mL
  Growth temperature: 37°C
  Growth strain: DB3.1
  Copy number: High Copy
Gene/Insert
  Cloning method: Gateway Cloning
Resource information
  A portion of this plasmid was derived from a plasmid made by: The Gateway cassette was provided by Tsuyoshi Nakagawa at Shimane University, Japan.
Terms and licenses: Academic/Nonprofit Terms; Industry Terms: Not Available to Industry
How to cite: pMpGWB208 was a gift from Takayuki Kohchi (Addgene plasmid # 68599 ; http://n2t.net/addgene:68599 ; RRID:Addgene_68599)
