>Addgene plasmid #68599 | pMpGWB208 | addgene partial sequence | sequence record 128237 | CAT-R 5'-GCAACTGACTGAAATGCCTC-3'
CGGATCCTAACTCAAAATCCACACATTATACGAGCCGGAAGCATAAAGTGTAAAGCCTGGGGTGCCTAAT
GCGGCCCCTCGAGGGGCCGCCATAGTGACTGGATATGTTGTGTTTTACAGTATTATGTAGTCTGTTTTTT
ATGCAAAATCTAATTTAATATATTGATATTTATATCATTTTACGTTTCTCGTTCAGCTTTTTTGTACAAA
CTTGTTGATAACTCTAGTCAACCTTTCTGCAGGCACATCAATACTGTTGAGGCAACACCCATAGAAGCAC
GGAACCAAGGAGCACCGACGTCCATAGCACACAGCCAACCTCGCTGACCTTCGACTCCTCTTCAAGTCAA
GGATAGACAAATCTATCATGCAGGAAACTTACGAGGCACCTCCGCACCAGAGACCGAACTGAACACCTTA
CCGAGATAACAGGACTGACCAAAGTGGGATGTACTTGGCTAAAACGA
