>Addgene plasmid #68599 | pMpGWB208 | addgene partial sequence | sequence record 130094 | EXFP-R 5'-GTCTTGTAGTTGCCGTCGTC-3'
CCTTCGGGCATGGCGGACTTGAAGAAGTCGTGCTGCTTCATGTGGTCGGGGTAGCGGGCGAAGCACATCA
GGCCGTAGCCGAAGGTGGTCACGAGGGTGGGCCAGGGCACGGGCAGCTTGCCGGTGGTGCAGATGAACTT
CAGGGTCAGCTTGCCGTAGGTGGCATCGCCCTCGCCCTCGCCGGACACGCTGAACTTGTGGCCGTTTACG
TCGCCGTCCAGCTCGACCAGGATGGGCACCACCCCGGTGAACAGCTCCTCGCCCTTGCTCACCATGCTCC
CACCGGAGCCTCCAGCGCTGTTATCAACCACTTTGTACAAGAAAGCTGAACGA
